Addgene plasmid #113637: pTargetF-FRT
Purpose: Derivative of pTargetF with gRNA targeting FRT site
Depositing lab: Olivier Lichtarge. Depositing organization: Baylor College of Medicine. Publication: CRISPR-FRT targets shared sites in a knock-out collection for off-the-shelf genome editing. Swings T, Marciano DC, Atri B, Bosserman RE, Wang C, Leysen M, Bonte C, Schalck T, Furey I, Van den Bergh B, Verstraeten N, Christie PJ, Herman C, Lichtarge O, Michiels J. Nat Commun. 2018 Jun 8;9(1):2231. doi: 10.1038/s41467-018-04651-5. PubMed 29884781.
Backbone
  Vector backbone: pTargetF
  Total vector size (bp): 2116
  Vector type: CRISPR
Growth in bacteria
  Bacterial resistance: Spectinomycin and Streptomycin, 50 & 50 μg/mL
  Growth temperature: 37°C
  Growth strain: DH5alpha
  Copy number: Low Copy
Gene/Insert
  Gene/Insert name: sgRNA-FRT
  gRNA/shRNA sequence: CTATACTTTCTAGAGAAT - flippase recognition target (FRT)
  Species: Synthetic
  Promoter: pJ23119
  Cloning method: Restriction Enzyme; 5′ cloning site SpeI (not destroyed); 3′ cloning site SpeI (not destroyed)
  Sequencing primers: 5′ pTarget-1; 3′ pTarget-2
Terms and licenses: Academic/Nonprofit Terms; Industry Terms: Not Available to Industry
How to cite: pTargetF-FRT was a gift from Olivier Lichtarge (Addgene plasmid # 113637 ; http://n2t.net/addgene:113637 ; RRID:Addgene_113637)
