[The description below was written by a language model from this plasmid's Addgene catalogue record and pLannotate feature annotations shown in this document.]
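Description:
pTargetF-FRT is a small (about 2.1 kb) bacterial CRISPR guide-expression plasmid derived from the pTargetF backbone. It is propagated in E. coli through a ColE1/pMB1-type origin. The feature annotation labels this origin as high-copy, whereas the catalogue entry lists the plasmid as low copy, and the record does not resolve the difference. Selection relies on the aadA aminoglycoside adenylyltransferase gene, which confers resistance to spectinomycin and streptomycin. A short fragment of the pBR322 bom region and a remnant of a pUC multiple cloning site are also annotated. The very short apramycin-resistance and mutant-FRT hits near the marker are probably incidental annotation matches rather than functional parts.

The payload is a single sgRNA cassette. The constitutive synthetic bacterial promoter J23119, in a version modified to end in an SpeI site, drives an 18-nucleotide spacer fused directly to the Streptococcus pyogenes Cas9 guide RNA scaffold. The spacer matches the flippase recognition target (FRT), which explains why the annotation tool marks that position as a minimal FRT fragment. It is a targeting sequence, not a recombination site intended for FLP. The plasmid carries no Cas9 gene, so the nuclease must be supplied from another source.

According to the associated publication title, the construct serves the CRISPR-FRT approach, in which FRT sites shared across a knock-out strain collection are used as a common Cas9 target. One guide can therefore be used for off-the-shelf genome editing across many strains. The two sequence records, from the depositor and from repository sequencing, differ by a single nucleotide in length and yield the same feature map.
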