Features (pLannotate 1.2.2; 9 found; start..end, strand, type, name):
     97..123     +  CDS            ApmR (fragment): aminoglycoside 3-N-acetyltransferase type IV ; aac(3)IV; confers resistance to apramycin (Paget and Davies, 1996)
    124..915     +  CDS            SmR: aminoglycoside adenylyltransferase (Murphy, 1985); aadA; confers resistance to spectinomycin and streptomycin
    949..970     +  protein_bind   FRT (mutant) (fragment): FRT site with a mutation in the core sequence (Azam et al., 1997) FLP recombinase from the Saccharomyces cerevisiae 2μ plasmid
   1090..1678    +  rep_origin     ori: high-copy-number ColE1/pMB1/pBR322/pUC origin of replication
   1864..1917    -  misc_feature   bom (fragment): basis of mobility region from pBR322
   1926..1960    +  promoter       J23119(SpeI) promoter: bacterial promoter (Registry of Standard Biological Parts BBa J23119) modified to end with an SpeI site
   1961..1978    -  protein_bind   FRT (minimal) (fragment): supports FLP-mediated excision but not integration (Turan and Bode, 2011) FLP recombinase from the Saccharomyces cerevisiae 2μ plasmid
   1979..2054    +  misc_RNA       gRNA scaffold: guide RNA scaffold for the Streptococcus pyogenes CRISPR/Cas9 system
   2067..2085    +  misc_feature   MCS (fragment): pUC18/19 multiple cloning site
>Addgene plasmid #113637 | pTargetF-FRT | depositor full sequence | sequence record 214544 | pTargetF-FRT sequence 2116 bps
TCGAGTTCATGTGCAGCTCCATCAGCAAAAGGGGATGATAAGTTTATCACCACCGACTATTTGCAACAGT
GCCGTTGATCGTGCTATGATCGACTGATGTCATCAGCGGTGGAGTGCAATGTCATGAGGGAAGCGGTGAT
CGCCGAAGTATCGACTCAACTATCAGAGGTAGTTGGCGTCATCGAGCGCCATCTCGAACCGACGTTGCTG
GCCGTACATTTGTACGGCTCCGCAGTGGATGGCGGCCTGAAGCCACACAGTGATATTGATTTGCTGGTTA
CGGTGACCGTAAGGCTTGATGAAACAACGCGGCGAGCTTTGATCAACGACCTTTTGGAAACTTCGGCTTC
CCCTGGAGAGAGCGAGATTCTCCGCGCTGTAGAAGTCACCATTGTTGTGCACGACGACATCATTCCGTGG
CGTTATCCAGCTAAGCGCGAACTGCAATTTGGAGAATGGCAGCGCAATGACATTCTTGCAGGTATCTTCG
AGCCAGCCACGATCGACATTGATCTGGCTATCTTGCTGACAAAAGCAAGAGAACATAGCGTTGCCTTGGT
AGGTCCAGCGGCGGAGGAACTCTTTGATCCGGTTCCTGAACAGGATCTATTTGAGGCGCTAAATGAAACC
TTAACGCTATGGAACTCGCCGCCCGACTGGGCTGGCGATGAGCGAAATGTAGTGCTTACGTTGTCCCGCA
TTTGGTACAGCGCAGTAACCGGCAAAATCGCGCCGAAGGATGTCGCTGCCGACTGGGCAATGGAGCGCCT
GCCGGCCCAGTATCAGCCCGTCATACTTGAAGCTAGACAGGCTTATCTTGGACAAGAAGAAGATCGCTTG
GCCTCGCGCGCAGATCAGTTGGAAGAATTTGTCCACTACGTGAAAGGCGAGATCACCAAGGTAGTCGGCA
AATAAGATGCCGCTCGCCAGTCGATTGGCTGAGCTCATGAAGTTCCTATTCCGAAGTTCCGCGAACGCGT
AAAGGATCTAGGTGAAGATCCTTTTTGATAATCTCATGACCAAAATCCCTTAACGTGAGTTTTCGTTCCA
CTGAGCGTCAGACCCCGTAGAAAAGATCAAAGGATCTTCTTGAGATCCTTTTTTTCTGCGCGTAATCTGC
TGCTTGCAAACAAAAAAACCACCGCTACCAGCGGTGGTTTGTTTGCCGGATCAAGAGCTACCAACTCTTT
TTCCGAAGGTAACTGGCTTCAGCAGAGCGCAGATACCAAATACTGTCCTTCTAGTGTAGCCGTAGTTAGG
CCACCACTTCAAGAACTCTGTAGCACCGCCTACATACCTCGCTCTGCTAATCCTGTTACCAGTGGCTGCT
GCCAGTGGCGATAAGTCGTGTCTTACCGGGTTGGACTCAAGACGATAGTTACCGGATAAGGCGCAGCGGT
CGGGCTGAACGGGGGGTTCGTGCACACAGCCCAGCTTGGAGCGAACGACCTACACCGAACTGAGATACCT
ACAGCGTGAGCTATGAGAAAGCGCCACGCTTCCCGAAGGGAGAAAGGCGGACAGGTATCCGGTAAGCGGC
AGGGTCGGAACAGGAGAGCGCACGAGGGAGCTTCCAGGGGGAAACGCCTGGTATCTTTATAGTCCTGTCG
GGTTTCGCCACCTCTGACTTGAGCGTCGATTTTTGTGATGCTCGTCAGGGGGGCGGAGCCTATGGAAAAA
CGCCAGCAACGCGGCCTTTTTACGGTTCCTGGCCTTTTGCTGGCCTTTTGCTCACATGTTCTTTCCTGCG
TTATCCCCTGATTCTGTGGATAACCGTATTACCGCCTTTGAGTGAGCTGATACCGCTCGCCGCAGCCGAA
CGACCGAGCGCAGCGAGTCAGTGAGCGAGGAAGCGGAAGAGCGCCTGATGCGGTATTTTCTCCTTACGCA
TCTGTGCGGTATTTCACACCGCATATGCTGGATCCTTGACAGCTAGCTCAGTCCTAGGTATAATACTAGT
CTATACTTTCTAGAGAATGTTTTAGAGCTAGAAATAGCAAGTTAAAATAAGGCTAGTCCGTTATCAACTT
GAAAAAGTGGCACCGAGTCGGTGCTTTTTTTGAATTCTCTAGAGTCGACCTGCAGAAGCTTAGATCTATT
ACCCTGTTATCCCTAC
