Features (pLannotate 1.2.2; 9 found; start..end, strand, type, name):
     97..123     +  CDS            ApmR (fragment): aminoglycoside 3-N-acetyltransferase type IV ; aac(3)IV; confers resistance to apramycin (Paget and Davies, 1996)
    124..915     +  CDS            SmR: aminoglycoside adenylyltransferase (Murphy, 1985); aadA; confers resistance to spectinomycin and streptomycin
    949..969     +  protein_bind   FRT (mutant) (fragment): FRT site with a mutation in the core sequence (Azam et al., 1997) FLP recombinase from the Saccharomyces cerevisiae 2μ plasmid
   1089..1677    +  rep_origin     ori: high-copy-number ColE1/pMB1/pBR322/pUC origin of replication
   1863..1916    -  misc_feature   bom (fragment): basis of mobility region from pBR322
   1925..1959    +  promoter       J23119(SpeI) promoter: bacterial promoter (Registry of Standard Biological Parts BBa J23119) modified to end with an SpeI site
   1960..1977    -  protein_bind   FRT (minimal) (fragment): supports FLP-mediated excision but not integration (Turan and Bode, 2011) FLP recombinase from the Saccharomyces cerevisiae 2μ plasmid
   1978..2053    +  misc_RNA       gRNA scaffold: guide RNA scaffold for the Streptococcus pyogenes CRISPR/Cas9 system
   2066..2084    +  misc_feature   MCS (fragment): pUC18/19 multiple cloning site
>Addgene plasmid #113637 | pTargetF-FRT | addgene full sequence | sequence record 220868 | Addgene NGS Result
TCGAGTTCATGTGCAGCTCCATAAGCAAAAGGGGATGATAAGTTTATCACCACCGACTATTTGCAACAGT
GCCGTTGATCGTGCTATGATCGACTGATGTCATCAGCGGTGGAGTGCAATGTCATGAGGGAAGCGGTGAT
CGCCGAAGTATCGACTCAACTATCAGAGGTAGTTGGCGTCATCGAGCGCCATCTCGAACCGACGTTGCTG
GCCGTACATTTGTACGGCTCCGCAGTGGATGGCGGCCTGAAGCCACACAGTGATATTGATTTGCTGGTTA
CGGTGACCGTAAGGCTTGATGAAACAACGCGGCGAGCTTTGATCAACGACCTTTTGGAAACTTCGGCTTC
CCCTGGAGAGAGCGAGATTCTCCGCGCTGTAGAAGTCACCATTGTTGTGCACGACGACATCATTCCGTGG
CGTTATCCAGCTAAGCGCGAACTGCAATTTGGAGAATGGCAGCGCAATGACATTCTTGCAGGTATCTTCG
AGCCAGCCACGATCGACATTGATCTGGCTATCTTGCTGACAAAAGCAAGAGAACATAGCGTTGCCTTGGT
AGGTCCAGCGGCGGAGGAACTCTTTGATCCGGTTCCTGAACAGGATCTATTTGAGGCGCTAAATGAAACC
TTAACGCTATGGAACTCGCCGCCCGACTGGGCTGGCGATGAGCGAAATGTAGTGCTTACGTTGTCCCGCA
TTTGGTACAGCGCAGTAACCGGCAAAATCGCGCCGAAGGATGTCGCTGCCGACTGGGCAATGGAGCGCCT
GCCGGCCCAGTATCAGCCCGTCATACTTGAAGCTAGACAGGCTTATCTTGGACAAGAAGAAGATCGCTTG
GCCTCGCGCGCAGATCAGTTGGAAGAATTTGTCCACTACGTGAAAGGCGAGATCACCAAGGTAGTCGGCA
AATAAGATGCCGCTCGCCAGTCGATTGGCTGAGCTCATAAGTTCCTATTCCGAAGTTCCGCGAACGCGTA
AAGGATCTAGGTGAAGATCCTTTTTGATAATCTCATGACCAAAATCCCTTAACGTGAGTTTTCGTTCCAC
TGAGCGTCAGACCCCGTAGAAAAGATCAAAGGATCTTCTTGAGATCCTTTTTTTCTGCGCGTAATCTGCT
GCTTGCAAACAAAAAAACCACCGCTACCAGCGGTGGTTTGTTTGCCGGATCAAGAGCTACCAACTCTTTT
TCCGAAGGTAACTGGCTTCAGCAGAGCGCAGATACCAAATACTGTCCTTCTAGTGTAGCCGTAGTTAGGC
CACCACTTCAAGAACTCTGTAGCACCGCCTACATACCTCGCTCTGCTAATCCTGTTACCAGTGGCTGCTG
CCAGTGGCGATAAGTCGTGTCTTACCGGGTTGGACTCAAGACGATAGTTACCGGATAAGGCGCAGCGGTC
GGGCTGAACGGGGGGTTCGTGCACACAGCCCAGCTTGGAGCGAACGACCTACACCGAACTGAGATACCTA
CAGCGTGAGCTATGAGAAAGCGCCACGCTTCCCGAAGGGAGAAAGGCGGACAGGTATCCGGTAAGCGGCA
GGGTCGGAACAGGAGAGCGCACGAGGGAGCTTCCAGGGGGAAACGCCTGGTATCTTTATAGTCCTGTCGG
GTTTCGCCACCTCTGACTTGAGCGTCGATTTTTGTGATGCTCGTCAGGGGGGCGGAGCCTATGGAAAAAC
GCCAGCAACGCGGCCTTTTTACGGTTCCTGGCCTTTTGCTGGCCTTTTGCTCACATGTTCTTTCCTGCGT
TATCCCCTGATTCTGTGGATAACCGTATTACCGCCTTTGAGTGAGCTGATACCGCTCGCCGCAGCCGAAC
GACCGAGCGCAGCGAGTCAGTGAGCGAGGAAGCGGAAGAGCGCCTGATGCGGTATTTTCTCCTTACGCAT
CTGTGCGGTATTTCACACCGCATATGCTGGATCCTTGACAGCTAGCTCAGTCCTAGGTATAATACTAGTC
TATACTTTCTAGAGAATGTTTTAGAGCTAGAAATAGCAAGTTAAAATAAGGCTAGTCCGTTATCAACTTG
AAAAAGTGGCACCGAGTCGGTGCTTTTTTTGAATTCTCTAGAGTCGACCTGCAGAAGCTTAGATCTATTA
CCCTGTTATCCCTAC
